>Addgene plasmid #208576 | pLV-REPORT (PGK) NanoLuc | addgene full sequence | sequence record 413002 | Addgene NGS Result
CGATAACCCTAATTCGATAGCATATGCTTCCCGTTGGGTAACATATGCTATTGAATTAGGGTTAGTCTGG
ATAGTATATACTACTACCCGGGAAGCATATGCTACCCGTTTAGGGTTCACCGGTGATGCCGGCCACGATG
CGTCCGGCGTAGAGGATCTAATGTGAGTTAGCTCACTCATTAGGCACCCCAGGCTTTACACTTTATGCTT
CCGGCTCGTATGTTGTGTGGAATTGTGAGCGGATAACAATTTCACACAGGAAACAGCTATGACCATGATT
ACGCCAAGCGCGCAATTAACCCTCACTAAAGGGAACAAAAGCTGGAGCTGCAAGCTTAATGTAGTCTTAT
GCAATACTCTTGTAGTCTTGCAACATGGTAACGATGAGTTAGCAACATGCCTTACAAGGAGAGAAAAAGC
ACCGTGCATGCCGATTGGTGGAAGTAAGGTGGTACGATCGTGCCTTATTAGGAAGGCAACAGACGGGTCT
GACATGGATTGGACGAACCACTGAATTGCCGCATTGCAGAGATATTGTATTTAAGTGCCTAGCTCGATAC
ATAAACGGGTCTCTCTGGTTAGACCAGATCTGAGCCTGGGAGCTCTCTGGCTAACTAGGGAACCCACTGC
TTAAGCCTCAATAAAGCTTGCCTTGAGTGCTTCAAGTAGTGTGTGCCCGTCTGTTGTGTGACTCTGGTAA
CTAGAGATCCCTCAGACCCTTTTAGTCAGTGTGGAAAATCTCTAGCAGTGGCGCCCGAACAGGGACTTGA
AAGCGAAAGGGAAACCAGAGGAGCTCTCTCGACGCAGGACTCGGCTTGCTGAAGCGCGCACGGCAAGAGG
CGAGGGGCGGCGACTGGTGAGTACGCCAAAAATTTTGACTAGCGGAGGCTAGAAGGAGAGAGATGGGTGC
GAGAGCGTCAGTATTAAGCGGGGGAGAATTAGATCGCGATGGGAAAAAATTCGGTTAAGGCCAGGGGGAA
AGAAAAAATATAAATTAAAACATATAGTATGGGCAAGCAGGGAGCTAGAACGATTCGCAGTTAATCCTGG
CCTGTTAGAAACATCAGAAGGCTGTAGACAAATACTGGGACAGCTACAACCATCCCTTCAGACAGGATCA
GAAGAACTTAGATCATTATATAATACAGTAGCAACCCTCTATTGTGTGCATCAAAGGATAGAGATAAAAG
ACACCAAGGAAGCTTTAGACAAGATAGAGGAAGAGCAAAACAAAAGTAAGACCACCGCACAGCAAGCGGC
CGCTGATCTTCAGACCTGGAGGAGGAGATATGAGGGACAATTGGAGAAGTGAATTATATAAATATAAAGT
AGTAAAAATTGAACCATTAGGAGTAGCACCCACCAAGGCAAAGAGAAGAGTGGTGCAGAGAGAAAAAAGA
GCAGTGGGAATAGGAGCTTTGTTCCTTGGGTTCTTGGGAGCAGCAGGAAGCACTATGGGCGCAGCGTCAA
TGACGCTGACGGTACAGGCCAGACAATTATTGTCTGGTATAGTGCAGCAGCAGAACAATTTGCTGAGGGC
TATTGAGGCGCAACAGCATCTGTTGCAACTCACAGTCTGGGGCATCAAGCAGCTCCAGGCAAGAATCCTG
GCTGTGGAAAGATACCTAAAGGATCAACAGCTCCTGGGGATTTGGGGTTGCTCTGGAAAACTCATTTGCA
CCACTGCTGTGCCTTGGAATGCTAGTTGGAGTAATAAATCTCTGGAACAGATTTGGAATCACACGACCTG
GATGGAGTGGGACAGAGAAATTAACAATTACACAAGCTTAATACACTCCTTAATTGAAGAATCGCAAAAC
CAGCAAGAAAAGAATGAACAAGAATTATTGGAATTAGATAAATGGGCAAGTTTGTGGAATTGGTTTAACA
TAACAAATTGGCTGTGGTATATAAAATTATTCATAATGATAGTAGGAGGCTTGGTAGGTTTAAGAATAGT
TTTTGCTGTACTTTCTATAGTGAATAGAGTTAGGCAGGGATATTCACCATTATCGTTTCAGACCCACCTC
CCAACCCCGAGGGGACCCGACAGGCCCGAAGGAATAGAAGAAGAAGGTGGAGAGAGAGACAGAGACAGAT
CCATTCGATTAGTGAACGGATCTCGACGGTATCGGTTTTAAAAGAAAAGGGGGGATTGGGGGGTACAGTG
CAGGGGAAAGAATAGTAGACATAATAGCAACAGACATACAAACTAAAGAATTACAAAAACAAATTACAAA
AATTCAAAATTTTATCGATTTCGAACCTAGGGTTTAAACGGCGCGCCAGCTTTAGGCGTGTACGGTGGGC
GCCTATAAAAGCAGAGCTCGTTTAGTGAACCGTCAGATCGCCTGGAGCAATTCCACAACACTTTTGTCTT
ATACCAACTTTCCGTACCACTTCCTACCCTCGTAAAGTCGACACCGGGGCCCAGATCTATCGATCGGCCG
GATCACCATGGTCTTCACACTCGAAGATTTCGTTGGGGACTGGCGACAGACAGCCGGCTACAACCTGGAC
CAAGTCCTTGAACAGGGAGGTGTGTCCAGTTTGTTTCAGAATCTCGGGGTGTCCGTAACTCCGATCCAAA
GGATTGTCCTGAGCGGTGAAAATGGGCTGAAGATCGACATCCATGTCATCATCCCGTATGAAGGTCTGAG
CGGCGACCAAATGGGCCAGATCGAAAAAATTTTTAAGGTGGTGTACCCTGTGGATGATCATCACTTTAAG
GTGATCCTGCACTATGGCACACTGGTAATCGACGGGGTTACGCCGAACATGATCGACTATTTCGGACGGC
CGTATGAAGGCATCGCCGTGTTCGACGGCAAAAAGATCACTGTAACAGGGACCCTGTGGAACGGCAACAA
AATTATCGACGAGCGCCTGATCAACCCCGACGGCTCCCTGCTGTTCCGAGTAACCATCAACGGAGTGACC
GGCTGGCGGCTGTGCGAACGCATTCTGGCGAATTCTCACGGCTTTCCGCCTGAGGTTGAAGAGCAAGCCG
CCGGTACATTGCCTATGTCCTGCGCACAAGAAAGCGGTATGGACCGGCACCCAGCCGCTTGTGCTTCAGC
TCGCATCAACGTCTAAAATTCTACCGGGTAGGGGAGGCGCTTTTCCCAAGGCAGTCTGGAGCATGCGCTT
TAGCAGCCCCGCTGGGCACTTGGCGCTACACAAGTGGCCTCTGGCCTCGCACACATTCCACATCCACCGG
TAGGCGCCAACCGGCTCCGTTCTTTGGTGGCCCCTTCGCGCCACCTTCTACTCCTCCCCTAGTCAGGAAG
TTCCCCCCCGCCCCGCAGCTCGCGTCGTGCAGGACGTGACAAATGGAAGTAGCACGTCTCACTAGTCTCG
TGCAGATGGACAGCACCGCTGAGCAATGGAAGCGGGTAGGCCTTTGGGGCAGCGGCCAATAGCAGCTTTG
CTCCTTCGCTTTCTGGGCTCAGGGGCGGGGCGGGCGCCCGAAGGTCCTCCGGAGGCCCGGCATTCTGCAC
GCTTCAAAAGCGCACGTCTGCCGCGCTGTTCTCCTCTTCCTCATCTCCGGGCCTTTCGACCTGCATCTCG
AGGTCGCCACCATGGTGCACGTGGATCCAAAAAAGAAGAGAAAGGTAGATCCAAAAAAGAAGAGAAAGGT
AGATCCAAAAAAGAAGAGAAAGGTACACGTGTCCATGGTGAGCAAGGGCGAGGAGCTGTTCACCGGGGTG
GTGCCCATCCTGGTCGAGCTGGACGGCGACGTAAACGGCCACAAGTTCAGCGTGTCCGGCGAGGGCGAGG
GCGATGCCACCTACGGCAAGCTGACCCTGAAGTTCATCTGCACCACCGGCAAGCTGCCCGTGCCCTGGCC
CACCCTCGTGACCACCCTGACCTACGGCGTGCAGTGCTTCAGCCGCTACCCCGACCACATGAAGCAGCAC
GACTTCTTCAAGTCCGCCATGCCCGAAGGCTACGTCCAGGAGCGCACCATCTTCTTCAAGGACGACGGCA
ACTACAAGACCCGCGCCGAGGTGAAGTTCGAGGGCGACACCCTGGTGAACCGCATCGAGCTGAAGGGCAT
CGACTTCAAGGAGGACGGCAACATCCTGGGGCACAAGCTGGAGTACAACTACAACAGCCACAACGTCTAT
ATCATGGCCGACAAGCAGAAGAACGGCATCAAGGTGAACTTCAAGATCCGCCACAACATCGAGGACGGCA
GCGTGCAGCTCGCCGACCACTACCAGCAGAACACCCCCATCGGCGACGGCCCCGTGCTGCTGCCCGACAA
CCACTACCTGAGCACCCAGTCCGCCCTGAGCAAAGACCCCAACGAGAAGCGCGATCACATGGTCCTGCTG
GAGTTCGTGACCGCCGCCGGGATCACTCTCGGCATGGACGAGCTGTACAAGAAGCTTAGCCATGGCTTCC
CGCCGGAGGTGGAGGAGCAGGATGATGGCACGCTGCCCATGTCTTGTGCCCAGGAGAGCGGGATGGACCG
TCACCCTGCAGCCTGTGCTTCTGCTAGGATCAATGTGCAGTGTACTAATTATGCTCTCTTGAAATTGGCT
GGAGATGTTGAGAGCAACCCAGGTCCCATGAAAAAGCCTGAACTCACCGCGACGTCTGTCGAGAAGTTTC
TGATCGAAAAGTTCGACAGCGTCTCCGACCTGATGCAGCTCTCGGAGGGCGAAGAATCTCGTGCTTTCAG
CTTCGATGTAGGAGGGCGTGGATATGTCCTGCGGGTAAATAGCTGCGCCGATGGTTTCTACAAAGATCGT
TATGTTTATCGGCACTTTGCATCGGCCGCGCTCCCGATTCCGGAAGTGCTTGACATTGGGGAATTCAGCG
AGAGCCTGACCTATTGCATCTCCCGCCGTGCACAGGGTGTCACGTTGCAAGACCTGCCTGAAACCGAACT
GCCCGCTGTTCTGCAGCCGGTCGCGGAGGCCATGGATGCGATCGCTGCGGCCGATCTTAGCCAGACGAGC
GGGTTCGGCCCATTCGGACCGCAAGGAATCGGTCAATACACTACATGGCGTGATTTCATATGCGCGATTG
CTGATCCCCATGTGTATCACTGGCAAACTGTGATGGACGACACCGTCAGTGCGTCCGTCGCGCAGGCTCT
CGATGAGCTGATGCTTTGGGCCGAGGACTGCCCCGAAGTCCGGCACCTCGTGCACGCGGATTTCGGCTCC
AACAATGTCCTGACGGACAATGGCCGCATAACAGCGGTCATTGACTGGAGCGAGGCGATGTTCGGGGATT
CCCAATACGAGGTCGCCAACATCTTCTTCTGGAGGCCGTGGTTGGCTTGTATGGAGCAGCAGACGCGCTA
CTTCGAGCGGAGGCATCCGGAGCTTGCAGGATCGCCGCGGCTCCGGGCGTATATGCTCCGCATTGGTCTT
GACCAACTCTATCAGAGCTTGGTTGACGGCAATTTCGATGATGCAGCTTGGGCGCAGGGTCGATGCGACG
CAATCGTCCGATCCGGAGCCGGGACTGTCGGGCGTACACAAATCGCCCGCAGAAGCGCGGCCGTCTGGAC
CGATGGCTGTGTAGAAGTACTCGCCGATAGTGGAAACCGACGCCCCAGCACTCGTCCGAGGGCAAAGGAA
TAGGCTAGCCTAGTGCCATTTGTTCAGTGGTTCGTAGGGCTTTCCCCCACTGTTTGGCTTTCAGTTATAT
GGATGATGTGGTATTGGGGGCCAAGTCTGTACAGCATCTTGAGTCCCTTTTTACCGCTGTTACCAATTTT
CTTTTGTCTTTGGGTATACATTTAAACCCTAACAAAACAAAGAGATGGGGTTACTCTCTAAATTTTATGG
GTTATGTCATTGGATGTTATGGGTCCTTGCCACAAGAACACATCATACAAAAAATCAAAGAATGTTTTAG
AAAACTTCCTATTAACAGGCCTATTGATTGGAAAGTATGTCAACGAATTGTGGGTCTTTTGGGTTTTGCT
GCCCCTTTTACACAATGTGGTTATCCTGCGTTGATGCCTTTGTATGCATGTATTCAATCTAAGCAGGCTT
TCACTTTCTCGCCAACTTACAAGGCCTTTCTGTGTAAACAATACCTGAACCTTTACCCCGTTGCCCGGCA
ACGGCCAGGTCTGTGCCAAGTGTTTGCTGACGCAACCCCCACTGGCTGGGGCTTGGTCATGGGCCATCAG
CGCATGCGTGGAACCTTTTCGGCTCCTCTGCCGATCCATACTGCGGAACTCCTAGCCGCTTGTTTTGCTC
GCAGCAGGTCTGGAGCAAACATTATCGGGACTGATAACTCTGTTGTCCTATCCCGCAAATATACATCGTT
TCCATGGCTGCTAGGCTGTGCTGCCAACTGGATCCTGCGCGGGACGTCCTTTGTTTACGTCCCGTCGGCG
CTGAATCCTGCGGACGACCCTTCTCGGGGTCGCTTGGGACTCTCTCGTCCCCTTCTCCGTCTGCCGTTCC
GACCGACCACGGGGCGCACCTCTCTTTACGCGGACTCCCCGTCTGTGCCTTCTCATCTGCCGGACCGTGT
GCACTTCGCTTCACCTCTGCACGTCGCATGGAGACCACCGTGAACGCCCACCAAATATTGCCCAAGGTCT
TACATAAGAGGACTCTTGGACTCTCAGCAATGTCAACGACCGACCTTGAGGCATACTTCAAAGACTGTTT
GTTTAAAGACTGGGAGGAGTTGGGGGAGGAGATTAGGTTAAAGGTCTTTGTACTAGGAGGCTGTAGGCAT
AAATTGGTCTGCGCACCAGCACCATGGCGCAATCACTAGAGCGGGGTACCTTTAAGACCAATGACTTACA
AGGCAGCTGTAGATCTTAGCCACTTTTTAAAAGAAAAGGGGGGACTGGAAGGGCTAATTCACTCCCAACG
AAGACAAGATCTGCTTTTTGCTTGTACTGGGTCTCTCTGGTTAGACCAGATCTGAGCCTGGGAGCTCTCT
GGCTAACTAGGGAACCCACTGCTTAAGCCTCAATAAAGCTTGCCTTGAGTGCTTCAAGTAGTGTGTGCCC
GTCTGTTGTGTGACTCTGGTAACTAGAGATCCCTCAGACCCTTTTAGTCAGTGTGGAAAATCTCTAGCAG
TAGTAGTTCATGTCATCTTATTATTCAGTATTTATAACTTGCAAAGAAATGAATATCAGAGAGTGAGAGG
AACTTGTTTATTGCAGCTTATAATGGTTACAAATAAAGCAATAGCATCACAAATTTCACAAATAAAGCAT
TTTTTTCACTGCATTCTAGTTGTGGTTTGTCCAAACTCATCAATGTATCTTATCATGTCTGGCTCTAGCT
ATCCCGCCCCTAACTCCGCCCATCCCGCCCCTAACTCCGCCCAGTTCCGCCCATTCTCCGCCCCATGGCT
GACTAATTTTTTTTATTTATGCAGAGGCCGAGGCCGGATCCCTTGAGTGGCTTTCATCCTGGAGCAGACT
TTGCAGTCTGTGGACTGCAACACAACATTGCCTTTATGTGTAACTCTTGGCTGAAGCTCTTACACCAATG
CTGGGGGACATGTACCTCCCAGGGGCCCAGGAAGACTACGGGAGGCTACACCAACGTCAATCAGAGGGGC
CTGTGTAGCTACCGATAAGCGGACCCTCAAGAGGGCATTAGCAATAGTGTTTATAAGGCCCCCTTGTTAA
TTCTTGAAGACGAAAGGGCCTCGTGATACGCCTATTTTTATAGGTTAATGTCATGATAATAATGGTTTCT
TAGACGTCAGGTGGCACTTTTCGGGGAAATGTGCGCGGAACCCCTATTTGTTTATTTTTCTAAATACATT
CAAATATGTATCCGCTCATGAGACAATAACCCTGATAAATGCTTCAATAATATTGAAAAAGGAAGAGTAT
GAGTATTCAACATTTCCGTGTCGCCCTTATTCCCTTTTTTGCGGCATTTTGCCTTCCTGTTTTTGCTCAC
CCAGAAACGCTGGTGAAAGTAAAAGATGCTGAAGATCAGTTGGGTGCACGAGTGGGTTACATCGAACTGG
ATCTCAACAGCGGTAAGATCCTTGAGAGTTTTCGCCCCGAAGAACGTTTTCCAATGATGAGCACTTTTAA
AGTTCTGCTATGTGGCGCGGTATTATCCCGTGTTGACGCCGGGCAAGAGCAACTCGGTCGCCGCATACAC
TATTCTCAGAATGACTTGGTTGAGTACTCACCAGTCACAGAAAAGCATCTTACGGATGGCATGACAGTAA
GAGAATTATGCAGTGCTGCCATAACCATGAGTGATAACACTGCGGCCAACTTACTTCTGACAACGATCGG
AGGACCGAAGGAGCTAACCGCTTTTTTGCACAACATGGGGGATCATGTAACTCGCCTTGATCGTTGGGAA
CCGGAGCTGAATGAAGCCATACCAAACGACGAGCGTGACACCACGATGCCTGCAGCAATGGCAACAACGT
TGCGCAAACTATTAACTGGCGAACTACTTACTCTAGCTTCCCGGCAACAATTAATAGACTGGATGGAGGC
GGATAAAGTTGCAGGACCACTTCTGCGCTCGGCCCTTCCGGCTGGCTGGTTTATTGCTGATAAATCTGGA
GCCGGTGAGCGTGGGTCTCGCGGTATCATTGCAGCACTGGGGCCAGATGGTAAGCCCTCCCGTATCGTAG
TTATCTACACGACGGGGAGTCAGGCAACTATGGATGAACGAAATAGACAGATCGCTGAGATAGGTGCCTC
ACTGATTAAGCATTGGTAACTGTCAGACCAAGTTTACTCATATATACTTTAGATTGATTTAAAACTTCAT
TTTTAATTTAAAAGGATCTAGGTGAAGATCCTTTTTGATAATCTCATGACCAAAATCCCTTAACGTGAGT
TTTCGTTCCACTGAGCGTCAGACCCCGTAGAAAAGATCAAAGGATCTTCTTGAGATCCTTTTTTTCTGCG
CGTAATCTGCTGCTTGCAAACAAAAAAACCACCGCTACCAGCGGTGGTTTGTTTGCCGGATCAAGAGCTA
CCAACTCTTTTTCCGAAGGTAACTGGCTTCAGCAGAGCGCAGATACCAAATACTGTCCTTCTAGTGTAGC
CGTAGTTAGGCCACCACTTCAAGAACTCTGTAGCACCGCCTACATACCTCGCTCTGCTAATCCTGTTACC
AGTGGCTGCTGCCAGTGGCGATAAGTCGTGTCTTACCGGGTTGGACTCAAGACGATAGTTACCGGATAAG
GCGCAGCGGTCGGGCTGAACGGGGGGTTCGTGCACACAGCCCAGCTTGGAGCGAACGACCTACACCGAAC
TGAGATACCTACAGCGTGAGCTATGAGAAAGCGCCACGCTTCCCGAAGGGAGAAAGGCGGACAGGTATCC
GGTAAGCGGCAGGGTCGGAACAGGAGAGCGCACGAGGGAGCTTCCAGGGGGAAACGCCTGGTATCTTTAT
AGTCCTGTCGGGTTTCGCCACCTCTGACTTGAGCGTCGATTTTTGTGATGCTCGTCAGGGGGGCGGAGCC
TATGGAAAAACGCCAGCAACGCGGCCTTTTTACGGTTCCTGGCCTTTTGCTGGCCTTGAAGCTGTCCCTG
ATGGTCGTCATCTACCTGCCTGGACAGCATGGCCTGCAACGCGGGCATCCCGATGCCGCCGGAAGCGAGA
AGAATCATAATGGGGAAGGCCATCCAGCCTCGCGTCG
Features (pLannotate 1.2.2; 36 found; start..end, strand, type, name):
      4..110     +  rep_origin     mini-oriP (fragment): internally truncated variant of the Epstein-Barr virus oriP replication origin (Tanaka et al., 1999)
    120..158     -  CDS            TcR (fragment): tetracycline efflux protein; tet; confers resistance to tetracycline
    159..180     +  protein_bind   CAP binding site: CAP binding activates transcription in the presence of cAMP. E. coli catabolite activator protein
    195..225     +  promoter       lac promoter: promoter for the E. coli lac operon
    233..249     +  protein_bind   lac operator: The lac repressor binds to the lac operator to inhibit transcription in E. coli. This inhibition can be relieved by adding lactose or isopropyl-β-D-thiogalactopyranoside (IPTG). lac repressor encoded by lacI
    294..312     +  promoter       T3 promoter: promoter for bacteriophage T3 RNA polymerase
    340..566     +  promoter       RSV promoter: Rous sarcoma virus enhancer/promoter
    567..747     +  LTR            5' LTR (truncated): truncated 5' long terminal repeat (LTR) from HIV-1
    794..919     +  misc_feature   HIV-1 Ψ: packaging signal of human immunodeficiency virus type 1
    903..1266    +  CDS            HIV-1 gag (fragment): gag protein from human immunodeficiency virus 1; gag
   1412..1645    +  misc_feature   RRE: The Rev response element (RRE) of HIV-1 allows for Rev-dependent mRNA export from the nucleus to the cytoplasm.
   2022..2122    +  CDS            Rev (fragment): human immunodeficiency virus 1 (HIV-1) Rev protein; rev; enhances nuclear export of unspliced and incompletely spliced viral mRNAs
   2136..2253    +  misc_feature   cPPT/CTS: central polypurine tract and central termination sequence of HIV-1
   2288..2416    +  promoter       TRE3G promoter (fragment): 3rd-generation Tet-responsive promoter that can be activated by binding of Tet-On® 3G
   2458..2970    +  CDS            Nluc: NanoLuc® luciferase human codon-optimized
   2983..3093    +  CDS            ODC1 (fragment): DCOR_HUMAN - Experimental evidence at protein level: Swiss-Prot protein existence level 1. Catalyzes the first and rate-limiting step of polyamine biosynthesis that converts ornithine into putrescine, which is the precursor for the polyamines, spermidine and spermine. Polyamines are essential for cell proliferation and are implicated in cellular processes, ranging from DNA replication to apoptosis. From Homo sapiens (Human).
   3106..3452    +  promoter       PGK promoter (fragment): mouse phosphoglycerate kinase 1 promoter
   3445..3558    +  promoter       PGK promoter (fragment): mouse phosphoglycerate kinase 1 promoter
   3597..3617    +  CDS            SV40 NLS: nuclear localization signal of SV40 (simian virus 40) large T antigen
   3621..3641    +  CDS            SV40 NLS: nuclear localization signal of SV40 (simian virus 40) large T antigen
   3645..3665    +  CDS            SV40 NLS: nuclear localization signal of SV40 (simian virus 40) large T antigen
   3675..4391    +  CDS            EGFP: EGFP is a basic (constitutively fluorescent) green fluorescent protein published in 1996, derived from Aequorea victoria. It is reported to be a rapidly-maturing weak dimer with moderate acid sensitivity.
   4374..4517    +  CDS            Odc1 (fragment): DCOR_MOUSE - Also known as Odc. Experimental evidence at protein level: Swiss-Prot protein existence level 1. Catalyzes the first and rate-limiting step of polyamine biosynthesis that converts ornithine into putrescine, which is the precursor for the polyamines, spermidine and spermine. Polyamines are essential for cell proliferation and are implicated in cellular processes, ranging from DNA replication to apoptosis. From Mus musculus (Mouse).
   4518..4577    +  CDS            E2A: 2A peptide from equine rhinitis A virus polyprotein Eukaryotic ribosomes fail to insert a peptide bond between the Gly and Pro residues, yielding separate polypeptides.
   4578..5603    +  CDS            HygR: aminoglycoside phosphotransferase from E. coli; aph(4)-Ia; confers resistance to hygromycin
   5610..5765    +  CDS            HBsAg (S) (fragment): major/small (S) envelope protein of hepatitis B virus hepatitis B surface antigen
   6080..6338    +  ncRNA          HBV PRE 1151-1410: Accession: RF02816 - Hepatitis B virus post-transcriptional regulatory element 1151-1410
   6304..6744    +  CDS            X: X_HBVD3 - Experimental evidence at protein level: Swiss-Prot protein existence level 1. Multifunctional protein that plays a role in silencing host antiviral defenses and promoting viral transcription. Does not seem to be essential for HBV infection. May be directly involved in development of cirrhosis and liver cancer (hepatocellular carcinoma). Most of cytosolic activities involve modulation of cytosolic calcium. The effect on apoptosis is controversial depending on the cell types in which the studies have been conducted. May induce apoptosis by localizing in mitochondria and causing loss of
   6766..6834    +  CDS            nef (fragment): NEF_HV1Z2 - Experimental evidence at protein level: Swiss-Prot protein existence level 1. Extracellular Nef protein targets CD4(+) T-lymphocytes for apoptosis by interacting with CXCR4 surface receptors. From Human immunodeficiency virus type 1 group M subtype D (isolate Z2/CDC-Z34) (HIV-1).
   6836..7069    +  LTR            3' LTR (ΔU3): self-inactivating 3' long terminal repeat (LTR) from HIV-1
   7141..7262    +  polyA_signal   SV40 poly(A) signal: SV40 polyadenylation signal
   7282..7386    +  promoter       SV40 promoter (fragment): SV40 early promoter
   7734..7838    +  promoter       AmpR promoter: bla
   7839..8699    +  CDS            AmpR: β-lactamase; bla; confers resistance to ampicillin, carbenicillin, and related antibiotics
   8870..9458    +  rep_origin     ori: high-copy-number ColE1/pMB1/pBR322/pUC origin of replication
   9504..3       -  CDS            TcR (fragment) (across the origin): tetracycline efflux protein; tet; confers resistance to tetracycline
