[The description below was written by a language model from this plasmid's Addgene catalogue record and pLannotate feature annotations shown in this document.]
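Description:
pLV-REPORT (PGK) NanoLuc is a 9.6 kb lentiviral transcription-factor reporter backbone built on an in-house pLV vector and supplied "empty", meaning that no response element has been inserted upstream of the reporter. It is propagated in E. coli as a high-copy plasmid through a ColE1/pUC-type origin with ampicillin selection (AmpR). The viral framework is that of a third-generation, self-inactivating vector. An RSV promoter drives a truncated HIV-1 5' LTR, followed by the Ψ packaging signal with a gag fragment, the RRE for Rev-dependent export of the genomic RNA, and the cPPT/CTS. The transfer cassette ends in a ΔU3 3' LTR and an SV40 poly(A) signal. A hepatitis B virus-derived post-transcriptional regulatory element lies before the 3' LTR; this region is also annotated with HBsAg and X protein matches.

The payload consists of two tandem expression units. A minimal promoter (miniP in the record, annotated as a TRE3G promoter fragment) drives NanoLuc fused at its C terminus to an ornithine decarboxylase-derived PEST degron. This shortens the reporter's half-life, so the luminescence should follow changes in transcription more closely. Without enhancer elements this unit should give only basal activity; users install a response element of interest, and the record lists Gateway cloning as the method. Downstream, a constitutive PGK promoter expresses destabilised d2EGFP carrying three N-terminal SV40 nuclear localisation signals. This is linked through an E2A peptide to the hygromycin resistance gene, giving a nuclear fluorescent marker and drug selection for transduced mammalian cells. The construct belongs to a toolkit for live-cell and high-content screening of transcription factor activity.
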