Addgene plasmid #208576: pLV-REPORT (PGK) NanoLuc
Purpose: Empty NanoLuc Lentiviral reporter
Depositing lab: David Bersten. Depositing organization: Adelaide University. Publication: dFLASH; dual FLuorescent transcription factor Activity Sensor for Histone integrated live-cell reporting and high-content screening. Allen TP, Roennfeldt AE, Reckdharajkumar M, Liu M, Quinn RJ, Russell DL, Peet DJ, Whitelaw ML, Bersten DC. bioRxiv 2023.11.21.568191 10.1101/2023.11.21.568191.
Backbone
  Vector backbone: pLV
  Backbone manufacturer: inhouse
  Vector type: Mammalian Expression, Lentiviral, Luciferase, Synthetic Biology
  Selectable markers: Hygromycin
Growth in bacteria
  Bacterial resistance: Ampicillin, 100 μg/mL
  Growth temperature: 37°C
  Growth strain: NEB Stable
  Copy number: High Copy
Gene/Insert 1
  Gene/Insert name: NanoLuciferase
  Species: Synthetic
  Promoter: miniP
  Tag / fusion protein: PEST (C terminal on insert)
  Cloning method: Gateway Cloning
  Sequencing primers: 5′ NA
Gene/Insert 2
  Gene/Insert name: d2eGFP
  Species: Synthetic
  Promoter: PGK
  Tag / fusion protein: 3x SV40 NLS (N terminal on insert)
  Cloning method: Gateway Cloning
  Sequencing primers: 5′ NA
Gene/Insert 3
  Gene/Insert name: Empty response element
  Cloning method: Gateway Cloning
  Sequencing primers: 5′ NA
Terms and licenses: Academic/Nonprofit Terms; Industry Terms: Not Available to Industry
Depositor comments: The Bersten Lab uses DH5alpha cells for transformation. Plasmid can be grown in NEB Stable but this is not required as this Lenti backbone is observed to be very stable.
How to cite: pLV-REPORT (PGK) NanoLuc was a gift from David Bersten (Addgene plasmid # 208576 ; http://n2t.net/addgene:208576 ; RRID:Addgene_208576)
